Addgene plasmid #162488: pNG1304
Purpose: Expresses HelD K239A from Bacillus subtillis
Depositing lab: Peter Lewis. Depositing organization: University of Newcastle, Australia. Publication: Molecular basis for RNA polymerase-dependent transcription complex recycling by the helicase-like motor protein HelD. Newing TP, Oakley AJ, Miller M, Dawson CJ, Brown SHJ, Bouwer JC, Tolun G, Lewis PJ. Nat Commun. 2020 Dec 18;11(1):6420. doi: 10.1038/s41467-020-20157-5. PubMed 33339820.
Backbone
  Vector backbone: pHis6-HelD
  Backbone manufacturer: https://doi.org/10.1093/nar/gku113
  Modifications to backbone: Introduced a K239A point mutation in helD gene
  Vector type: Bacterial Expression
Growth in bacteria
  Bacterial resistance: Ampicillin, 100 μg/mL
  Growth temperature: 37°C
  Growth strain: DH5alpha
  Copy number: High Copy
Gene/Insert
  Gene/Insert name: HelD
  Species: Bacillus subtillis 168
  Insert size (bp): 2424
  Mutation: Changed Lysine 239 to Alanine (K239A)
  GenBank ID: CAB15350.1
  Entrez Gene: helD (a.k.a. BSU_33450, BSU33450)
  Tag / fusion protein: 6His-V5 (N terminal on backbone)
Terms and licenses: Academic/Nonprofit Terms; Industry Terms: Not Available to Industry
How to cite: pNG1304 was a gift from Peter Lewis (Addgene plasmid # 162488 ; http://n2t.net/addgene:162488 ; RRID:Addgene_162488)
