[The description below was written by a language model from this plasmid's Addgene catalogue record and pLannotate feature annotations shown in this document.]
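Description:
pNG1304 is a bacterial expression plasmid of about 8.1 kb that produces a K239A point mutant of HelD, the helicase-like motor protein of Bacillus subtilis 168. It derives from the parental construct pHis6-HelD, and the only stated change is the substitution of lysine 239 with alanine in the helD coding region. The backbone has the layout of a pET-type, pBR322-derived vector. It carries a ColE1/pMB1 origin together with the bom site and the rop gene, an ampicillin resistance cassette (β-lactamase with its own promoter) for selection, and several leftover fragments of the tetracycline resistance gene that are not expected to be functional. The catalogue lists the plasmid as high copy, although rop normally moderates copy number.

Expression is driven by a T7 promoter followed by a lac operator and the phage T7 gene 10 ribosome binding site. A lacI gene on the plasmid supplies repressor, so transcription depends on a host providing T7 RNA polymerase and is inducible with IPTG. A T7 terminator closes the unit. The catalogue describes an N-terminal 6His-V5 tag. The feature table annotates the V5 epitope and a partial TEV protease site match immediately upstream of helD, but it does not annotate the His tag separately. A short fragment matching a T7 gene 10B solubility tag lies downstream of helD, and the record does not indicate whether it is translated.

The record gives the purpose simply as expression of HelD K239A. The associated study concerns RNA polymerase-dependent recycling of transcription complexes by HelD, so the mutant protein presumably serves for comparison with wild-type HelD.
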