Features (pLannotate 1.2.2; 21 found; start..end, strand, type, name):
      1..25      +  protein_bind   lac operator: The lac repressor binds to the lac operator to inhibit transcription in E. coli. This inhibition can be relieved by adding lactose or isopropyl-β-D-thiogalactopyranoside (IPTG). lac repressor encoded by lacI
     40..62      +  RBS            RBS: efficient ribosome binding site from bacteriophage T7 gene 10 (Olins and Rangwala, 1989)
     91..132     +  CDS            V5 tag: epitope tag from simian virus 5
    133..152     +  CDS            TEV site (fragment): tobacco etch virus (TEV) protease recognition and cleavage site
    169..2490    +  CDS            helD: HELD_BACSU - Also known as yvgS. Experimental evidence at protein level: Swiss-Prot protein existence level 1. Catalyzes the unwinding of duplex DNA in the 3' to 5' direction; this reaction is dependent on the hydrolysis of ATP. From Bacillus subtilis (strain 168).
   2513..2562    +  CDS            SET1 (fragment): solubility-enhancement tag derived from T7 phage gene 10B
   2570..2617    +  terminator     T7 terminator: transcription terminator for bacteriophage T7 RNA polymerase
   2640..2744    -  CDS            TcR (fragment): tetracycline efflux protein; tet; confers resistance to tetracycline
   2801..2824    -  promoter       tet promoter (fragment): E. coli promoter for tetracycline efflux protein gene
   2941..3045    +  promoter       AmpR promoter: bla
   3046..3906    +  CDS            AmpR: β-lactamase; bla; confers resistance to ampicillin, carbenicillin, and related antibiotics
   4077..4665    +  rep_origin     ori: high-copy-number ColE1/pMB1/pBR322/pUC origin of replication
   4851..4990    -  misc_feature   bom: basis of mobility region from pBR322
   5092..5283    -  CDS            rop: Rop protein, which maintains plasmids at low copy number; rop
   5300..5680    +  CDS            YPB1_ECOLX: Protein predicted: Swiss-Prot protein existence level 4. From Escherichia coli.
   5922..6546    -  CDS            TcR (fragment): tetracycline efflux protein; tet; confers resistance to tetracycline
   6561..6582    -  protein_bind   CAP binding site: CAP binding activates transcription in the presence of cAMP. E. coli catabolite activator protein
   6595..7677    -  CDS            lacI: lac repressor; lacI; The lac repressor binds to the lac operator to inhibit transcription in E. coli. This inhibition can be relieved by adding lactose or isopropyl-β-D-thiogalactopyranoside (IPTG).
   7678..7755    -  promoter       lacI promoter: lacI
   7763..8042    -  CDS            TcR (fragment): tetracycline efflux protein; tet; confers resistance to tetracycline
   8064..8082    +  promoter       T7 promoter: promoter for bacteriophage T7 RNA polymerase
>Addgene plasmid #162488 | pNG1304 | addgene full sequence | sequence record 322004 | Addgene NGS Result
GGAATTGTGAGCGGATAACAATTCCCCTCTAGAAATAATTTTGTTTAACTTTAAGAAGGAGATATACATA
TGCATCATCACCATCACCATGGTAAGCCTATCCCTAACCCTCTCCTCGGTCTCGATTCTACGGAAAACCT
GTATTTTCAGGGAATTGATCCCTTCACCATGAATCAGCAGGATAAGGAATGGAAGGAAGAGCAGTCGAGA
ATAGATGAGGTGCTGAAGGAGCTCGAAAAAAAAGAGCGGTTTCTGGAAACGTCTGCGGGCGGGTTGAAGC
ATGATATCATCGGATTAAGAAAAAGCTTTTGGGAGGATGTTAAGGTTAATTTTGATGATGCCCATGAAGC
GATTGAAACGATGGCTAGCATTAAGCAGCAGGCAGAGCTGCTGTCTGATCGGGAACACAATCATCGGCGC
ATGGATCAGCAGCTCAAACGAATTCATCAATTGAAAAAATCGCCTTATTTCGGCCGGATTGATTTTATTG
AAAACGGCGAGGAGCAGGCAGAGCGAATTTATATCGGTTTAGCTTCCTGTTTGGATGAGAAGGAGGAACA
CTTTCTGATCTATGACTGGAGGGCGCCGATATCAAGTTTGTACTACAATTATTCCCCAGGAAAAGCGGAG
TACGAGGTGCCCGGTGAAACGATAGAAGGGGAAATGGTGCTGAAACGCCAGTTTATGATCAAAAACGGCA
CTCTCAAGGCGATGTTTAATACCGATATGACGATTGGCGATGAAATGCTGCAAGAGGTATTAAGCCATCA
CTCTGATACCCAAATGAAAAACATCGTGTCTACGATTCAGAAAGAACAAAATCAGATTATCCGTAATGAA
AAAAGCAAGATCCTGATCGTGCAGGGAGCGGCTGGCAGCGGGGCAACATCGGCCGCGCTTCAGCGTGTCG
CTTATTTGTTATACAGGCACCGCGGTGTCATTGATGCCGGACAAATCGTTTTGTTTTCACCCAACTTCTT
ATTTAACAGCTATGTCTCCTCTGTTTTGCCGGAGTTAGGAGAAGAGAATATGGAGCAGGCGACGTTTCAG
GAATATATCGAGCATCGTCTTGGCCGCAAGTTCAAATGTGAAAGCCCCTTTGATCAGCTCGAATATTGCC
TGACCGAAACAAAGGGAGGCGATTTTCCAACAAGGCTTGCAGGAATCACATGGAAGGCGGGTTTATCCTT
TCAGCAATTCATTAATGAATACGTCACACGGCTTTCCTCTGAAGGGATGATTTTTAAAAATATTATATTC
CGCGGACAAAAGCTGATCACAAAGGAGCAAATTCAATCCTATTTTTACTCATTGGATCAAAATCACTCCA
TTCCGAATCGGATGGAGCAAACCGCGAAGTGGCTGCTGAGTGAGCTTAACAAGCTTGAGAAAAAGGAACG
GCGAAAGGATTGGGTTGTTCATGAAGCTGAGCTGCTTGACAAAGAGGACTACTTGGACGTGTACAAAAAA
CTGCAGGAAAGGAAACGGTTCAGCGAGAGTACGTTTAACGATTATCAAAGAGAGCAGCAGCTGCTTGCCG
CCATCATTGTGAAAAAAGCTTTCAAACCGCTCAAACAGGCAGTCAGGCTCCTTGCATTTCTTGATGTTAC
ACAACTTTATTTGCAATTGTTTTCTGGCTGGGGAGGAAAATTTCAACATGAGAAGATGGATGCGATAGGT
GAGCTGACCCGTTCGGCATTTACGGATAATAAATTGCTCTATGAGGACGCGGCACCGTTTCTTTATATGC
AGGATCTGATTGAGGGCAGAAAGAAAAATACGAAAATCAAACATCTATTTATTGACGAAGCCCAGGACTA
TTCACCGTTTCAGATGGCTTACATGAGAAGCATTTTTCCGGCTGCCAGCATGACAGTGCTCGGTGATATC
AATCAGTCCATCTACGCGCATACCATAAACGGGGATCAGCGTATGGATGCGTGCTTTGAGGATGAGCCTG
CTGAGTATGTTCGTTTAAAGAGAACATACAGATCAACAAGGCAGATTGTCGAGTTTACCAAAGCGATGCT
TCAAGATGGAGCGGATATTGAGCCGTTTAATAGAAGCGGGGAAATGCCGCTCGTTGTCAAAACTGAAGGA
CATGAGAGCCTTTGCCAAAAGCTCGCGCAAGAAATTGGCCGGCTCAAGAAAAAAGGGCACGAAACAATAG
CCGTCATCTGCAAGACTGCGCATCAATGCATACAGGCGCACGCCCACATGAGTGAATATACAGATGTTCG
CCTGATTCATAAAGAAAATCAACCATTTCAAAAGGGTGTTTGCGTGATTCCGGTGTATTTAGCGAAGGGA
ATTGAATTTGACGCAGTGCTTGTCTATGATGCATCTGAAGAACACTATCATACAGAGCACGACCGCAGGC
TTTTATATACTGCGTGCACCCGTGCGATGCACATGCTGGCGGTATTTTATACAGGTGAAGCCAGTCCGTT
TGTAACCGCTGTGCCGCCTCACTTATATCAGATTGCTGAATGAAAGGGCGAGCTCAGATCCGGCTGCTAA
CAAAGCCCGAAAGGAAGCTGAGTTGGCTGCTGCCACCGCTGAGCAATAACTAGCATAACCCCTTGGGGCC
TCTAAACGGGTCTTGAGGGGTTTTTTGCTGAAAGGAGGAACTATATCCGGATATCCCGCAAGAGGCCCGG
CAGTACCGGCATAACCAAGCCTATGCCTACAGCATCCAGGGTGACGGTGCCGAGGATGACGATGAGCGCA
TTGTTAGATTTCATACACGGTGCCTGACTGCGTTAGCAATTTAACTGTGATAAACTACCGCATTAAAGCT
AGCTTATCGATGATAAGCTGTCAAACATGAGAATTAATTCTTGAAGACGAAAGGGCCTCGTGATACGCCT
ATTTTTATAGGTTAATGTCATGATAATAATGGTTTCTTAGACGTCAGGTGGCACTTTTCGGGGAAATGTG
CGCGGAACCCCTATTTGTTTATTTTTCTAAATACATTCAAATATGTATCCGCTCATGAGACAATAACCCT
GATAAATGCTTCAATAATATTGAAAAAGGAAGAGTATGAGTATTCAACATTTCCGTGTCGCCCTTATTCC
CTTTTTTGCGGCATTTTGCCTTCCTGTTTTTGCTCACCCAGAAACGCTGGTGAAAGTAAAAGATGCTGAA
GATCAGTTGGGTGCACGAGTGGGTTACATCGAACTGGATCTCAACAGCGGTAAGATCCTTGAGAGTTTTC
GCCCCGAAGAACGTTTTCCAATGATGAGCACTTTTAAAGTTCTGCTATGTGGCGCGGTATTATCCCGTGT
TGACGCCGGGCAAGAGCAACTCGGTCGCCGCATACACTATTCTCAGAATGACTTGGTTGAGTACTCACCA
GTCACAGAAAAGCATCTTACGGATGGCATGACAGTAAGAGAATTATGCAGTGCTGCCATAACCATGAGTG
ATAACACTGCGGCCAACTTACTTCTGACAACGATCGGAGGACCGAAGGAGCTAACCGCTTTTTTGCACAA
CATGGGGGATCATGTAACTCGCCTTGATCGTTGGGAACCGGAGCTGAATGAAGCCATACCAAACGACGAG
CGTGACACCACGATGCCTGCAGCAATGGCAACAACGTTGCGCAAACTATTAACTGGCGAACTACTTACTC
TAGCTTCCCGGCAACAATTAATAGACTGGATGGAGGCGGATAAAGTTGCAGGACCACTTCTGCGCTCGGC
CCTTCCGGCTGGCTGGTTTATTGCTGATAAATCTGGAGCCGGTGAGCGTGGGTCTCGCGGTATCATTGCA
GCACTGGGGCCAGATGGTAAGCCCTCCCGTATCGTAGTTATCTACACGACGGGGAGTCAGGCAACTATGG
ATGAACGAAATAGACAGATCGCTGAGATAGGTGCCTCACTGATTAAGCATTGGTAACTGTCAGACCAAGT
TTACTCATATATACTTTAGATTGATTTAAAACTTCATTTTTAATTTAAAAGGATCTAGGTGAAGATCCTT
TTTGATAATCTCATGACCAAAATCCCTTAACGTGAGTTTTCGTTCCACTGAGCGTCAGACCCCGTAGAAA
AGATCAAAGGATCTTCTTGAGATCCTTTTTTTCTGCGCGTAATCTGCTGCTTGCAAACAAAAAAACCACC
GCTACCAGCGGTGGTTTGTTTGCCGGATCAAGAGCTACCAACTCTTTTTCCGAAGGTAACTGGCTTCAGC
AGAGCGCAGATACCAAATACTGTCCTTCTAGTGTAGCCGTAGTTAGGCCACCACTTCAAGAACTCTGTAG
CACCGCCTACATACCTCGCTCTGCTAATCCTGTTACCAGTGGCTGCTGCCAGTGGCGATAAGTCGTGTCT
TACCGGGTTGGACTCAAGACGATAGTTACCGGATAAGGCGCAGCGGTCGGGCTGAACGGGGGGTTCGTGC
ACACAGCCCAGCTTGGAGCGAACGACCTACACCGAACTGAGATACCTACAGCGTGAGCTATGAGAAAGCG
CCACGCTTCCCGAAGGGAGAAAGGCGGACAGGTATCCGGTAAGCGGCAGGGTCGGAACAGGAGAGCGCAC
GAGGGAGCTTCCAGGGGGAAACGCCTGGTATCTTTATAGTCCTGTCGGGTTTCGCCACCTCTGACTTGAG
CGTCGATTTTTGTGATGCTCGTCAGGGGGGCGGAGCCTATGGAAAAACGCCAGCAACGCGGCCTTTTTAC
GGTTCCTGGCCTTTTGCTGGCCTTTTGCTCACATGTTCTTTCCTGCGTTATCCCCTGATTCTGTGGATAA
CCGTATTACCGCCTTTGAGTGAGCTGATACCGCTCGCCGCAGCCGAACGACCGAGCGCAGCGAGTCAGTG
AGCGAGGAAGCGGAAGAGCGCCTGATGCGGTATTTTCTCCTTACGCATCTGTGCGGTATTTCACACCGCA
ATGGTGCACTCTCAGTACAATCTGCTCTGATGCCGCATAGTTAAGCCAGTATACACTCCGCTATCGCTAC
GTGACTGGGTCATGGCTGCGCCCCGACACCCGCCAACACCCGCTGACGCGCCCTGACGGGCTTGTCTGCT
CCCGGCATCCGCTTACAGACAAGCTGTGACCGTCTCCGGGAGCTGCATGTGTCAGAGGTTTTCACCGTCA
TCACCGAAACGCGCGAGGCAGCTGCGGTAAAGCTCATCAGCGTGGTCGTGAAGCGATTCACAGATGTCTG
CCTGTTCATCCGCGTCCAGCTCGTTGAGTTTCTCCAGAAGCGTTAATGTCTGGCTTCTGATAAAGCGGGC
CATGTTAAGGGCGGTTTTTTCCTGTTTGGTCACTGATGCCTCCGTGTAAGGGGGATTTCTGTTCATGGGG
GTAATGATACCGATGAAACGAGAGAGGATGCTCACGATACGGGTTACTGATGATGAACATGCCCGGTTAC
TGGAACGTTGTGAGGGTAAACAACTGGCGGTATGGATGCGGCGGGACCAGAGAAAAATCACTCAGGGTCA
ATGCCAGCGCTTCGTTAATACAGATGTAGGTGTTCCACAGGGTAGCCAGCAGCATCCTGCGATGCAGATC
CGGAACATAATGGTGCAGGGCGCTGACTTCCGCGTTTCCAGACTTTACGAAACACGGAAACCGAAGACCA
TTCATGTTGTTGCTCAGGTCGCAGACGTTTTGCAGCAGCAGTCGCTTCACGTTCGCTCGCGTATCGGTGA
TTCATTCTGCTAACCAGTAAGGCAACCCCGCCAGCCTAGCCGGGTCCTCAACGACAGGAGCACGATCATG
CGCACCCGTGGCCAGGACCCAACGCTGCCCGAGATGCGCCGCGTGCGGCTGCTGGAGATGGCGGACGCGA
TGGATATGTTCTGCCAAGGGTTGGTTTGCGCATTCACAGTTCTCCGCAAGAATTGATTGGCTCCAATTCT
TGGAGTGGTGAATCCGTTAGCGAGGTGCCGCCGGCTTCCATTCAGGTCGAGGTGGCCCGGCTCCATGCAC
CGCGACGCAACGCGGGGAGGCAGACAAGGTATAGGGCGGCGCCTACAATCCATGCCAACCCGTTCCATGT
GCTCGCCGAGGCGGCATAAATCGCCGTGACGATCAGCGGTCCAATGATCGAAGTTAGGCTGGTAAGAGCC
GCGAGCGATCCTTGAAGCTGTCCCTGATGGTCGTCATCTACCTGCCTGGACAGCATGGCCTGCAACGCGG
GCATCCCGATGCCGCCGGAAGCGAGAAGAATCATAATGGGGAAGGCCATCCAGCCTCGCGTCGCGAACGC
CAGCAAGACGTAGCCCAGCGCGTCGGCCGCCATGCCGGCGATAATGGCCTGCTTCTCGCCGAAACGTTTG
GTGGCGGGACCAGTGACGAAGGCTTGAGCGAGGGCGTGCAAGATTCCGAATACCGCAAGCGACAGGCCGA
TCATCGTCGCGCTCCAGCGAAAGCGGTCCTCGCCGAAAATGACCCAGAGCGCTGCCGGCACCTGTCCTAC
GAGTTGCATGATAAAGAAGACAGTCATAAGTGCGGCGACGATAGTCATGCCCCGCGCCCACCGGAAGGAG
CTGACTGGGTTGAAGGCTCTCAAGGGCATCGGTCGAGATCCCGGTGCCTAATGAGTGAGCTAACTTACAT
TAATTGCGTTGCGCTCACTGCCCGCTTTCCAGTCGGGAAACCTGTCGTGCCAGCTGCATTAATGAATCGG
CCAACGCGCGGGGAGAGGCGGTTTGCGTATTGGGCGCCAGGGTGGTTTTTCTTTTCACCAGTGAGACGGG
CAACAGCTGATTGCCCTTCACCGCCTGGCCCTGAGAGAGTTGCAGCAAGCGGTCCACGCTGGTTTGCCCC
AGCAGGCGAAAATCCTGTTTGATGGTGGTTAACGGCGGGATATAACATGAGCTGTCTTCGGTATCGTCGT
ATCCCACTACCGAGATATCCGCACCAACGCGCAGCCCGGACTCGGTAATGGCGCGCATTGCGCCCAGCGC
CATCTGATCGTTGGCAACCAGCATCGCAGTGGGAACGATGCCCTCATTCAGCATTTGCATGGTTTGTTGA
AAACCGGACATGGCACTCCAGTCGCCTTCCCGTTCCGCTATCGGCTGAATTTGATTGCGAGTGAGATATT
TATGCCAGCCAGCCAGACGCAGACGCGCCGAGACAGAACTTAATGGGCCCGCTAACAGCGCGATTTGCTG
GTGACCCAATGCGACCAGATGCTCCACGCCCAGTCGCGTACCGTCTTCATGGGAGAAAATAATACTGTTG
ATGGGTGTCTGGTCAGAGACATCAAGAAATAACGCCGGAACATTAGTGCAGGCAGCTTCCACAGCAATGG
CATCCTGGTCATCCAGCGGATAGTTAATGATCAGCCCACTGACGCGTTGCGCGAGAAGATTGTGCACCGC
CGCTTTACAGGCTTCGACGCCGCTTCGTTCTACCATCGACACCACCACGCTGGCACCCAGTTGATCGGCG
CGAGATTTAATCGCCGCGACAATTTGCGACGGCGCGTGCAGGGCCAGACTGGAGGTGGCAACGCCAATCA
GCAACGACTGTTTGCCCGCCAGTTGTTGTGCCACGCGGTTGGGAATGTAATTCAGCTCCGCCATCGCCGC
TTCCACTTTTTCCCGCGTTTTCGCAGAAACGTGGCTGGCCTGGTTCACCACGCGGGAAACGGTCTGATAA
GAGACACCGGCATACTCTGCGACATCGTATAACGTTACTGGTTTCACATTCACCACCCTGAATTGACTCT
CTTCCGGGCGCTATCATGCCATACCGCGAAAGGTTTTGCGCCATTCGATGGTGTCCGGGATCTCGACGCT
CTCCCTTATGCGACTCCTGCATTAGGAAGCAGCCCAGTAGTAGGTTGAGGCCGTTGAGCACCGCCGCCGC
AAGGAATGGTGCATGCAAGGAGATGGCGCCCAACAGTCCCCCGGCCACGGGGCCTGCCACCATACCCACG
CCGAAACAAGCGCTCATGAGCCCGAAGTGGCGAGCCCGATCTTCCCCATCGGTGATGTCGGCGATATAGG
CGCCAGCAACCGCACCTGTGGCGCCGGTGATGCCGGCCACGATGCGTCCGGCGTAGAGGATCGAGATCTC
GATCCCGCGAAATTAATACGACTCACTATAGG
